>Addgene plasmid #64372 | 8027_GFP-KrasG12C_2B_puro | depositor full sequence | sequence record 134786 | 8027_GFP-KrasG12C_2B_puro sequence 8013 bps
ATCGATAAAATAAAAGATTTTATTTAGTCTCCAGAAAAAGGGGGGAATGAAAGACCCCACCTGTAGGTTT
GGCAAGCTAGCTTAAGTAACGCCATTTTGCAAGGCATGGAAAATACATAACTGAGAATAGAGAAGTTCAG
ATCAAGGTTAGGAACAGAGAGACAGCAGAATATGGGCCAAACAGGATATCTGTGGTAAGCAGTTCCTGCC
CCGGCTCAGGGCCAAGAACAGATGGTCCCCAGATGCGGTCCCGCCCTCAGCAGTTTCTAGAGAACCATCA
GATGTTTCCAGGGTGCCCCAAGGACCTGAAATGACCCTGTGCCTTATTTGAACTAACCAATCAGTTCGCT
TCTCGCTTCTGTTCGCGCGCTTCTGCTCCCCGAGCTCAATAAAAGAGCCCACAACCCCTCACTCGGCGCG
CCAGTCCTCCGATAGACTGCGTCGCCCGGGTACCCGTGTATCCAATAAACCCTCTTGCAGTTGCATCCGA
CTTGTGGTCTCGCTGTTCCTTGGGAGGGTCTCCTCTGAGTGATTGACTACCCGTCAGCGGGGGTCTTTCA
TGGGTAACAGTTTCTTGAAGTTGGAGAACAACATTCTGAGGGTAGGAGTCGAATATTAAGTAATCCTGAC
TCAATTAGCCACTGTTTTGAATCCACATACTCCAATACTCCTGAAATAGTTCATTATGGACAGCGCAAAA
AGAGCTGGGGAGAATTGTGAAATTGTTATCCGCTCACAATTCCACACAACATACGAGCCGGAAGCATAAA
GTGTAAAGCCTGGGGTGCCTAATGAGTGAGCTAACTCACATTAATTGCGTTGCGCTCACTGCCCGCTTTC
CAGTCGGGAAACCTGTCGTGCCAGCTGCATTAATGAATCGGCCAACGCGCGGGGAGAGGCGGTTTGCGTA
TTGGGCGCTCTTCCGCTTCCTCGCTCACTGACTCGCTGCGCTCGGTCGTTCGGCTGCGGCGAGCGGTATC
AGCTCACTCAAAGGCGGTAATACGGTTATCCACAGAATCAGGGGATAACGCAGGAAAGAACATGTGAGCA
AAAGGCCAGCAAAAGGCCAGGAACCGTAAAAAGGCCGCGTTGCTGGCGTTTTTCCATAGGCTCCGCCCCC
CTGACGAGCATCACAAAAATCGACGCTCAAGTCAGAGGTGGCGAAACCCGACAGGACTATAAAGATACCA
GGCGTTTCCCCCTGGAAGCTCCCTCGTGCGCTCTCCTGTTCCGACCCTGCCGCTTACCGGATACCTGTCC
GCCTTTCTCCCTTCGGGAAGCGTGGCGCTTTCTCATAGCTCACGCTGTAGGTATCTCAGTTCGGTGTAGG
TCGTTCGCTCCAAGCTGGGCTGTGTGCACGAACCCCCCGTTCAGCCCGACCGCTGCGCCTTATCCGGTAA
CTATCGTCTTGAGTCCAACCCGGTAAGACACGACTTATCGCCACTGGCAGCAGCCACTGGTAACAGGATT
AGCAGAGCGAGGTATGTAGGCGGTGCTACAGAGTTCTTGAAGTGGTGGCCTAACTACGGCTACACTAGAA
GGACAGTATTTGGTATCTGCGCTCTGCTGAAGCCAGTTACCTTCGGAAAAAGAGTTGGTAGCTCTTGATC
CGGCAAACAAACCACCGCTGGTAGCGGTGGTTTTTTTGTTTGCAAGCAGCAGATTACGCGCAGAAAAAAA
GGATCTCAAGAAGATCCTTTGATCTTTTCTACGGGGTCTGACGCTCAGTGGAACGAAAACTCACGTTAAG
GGATTTTGGTCATGAGATTATCAAAAAGGATCTTCACCTAGATCCTTTTAAATTAAAAATGAAGTTTTAA
ATCAATCTAAAGTATATATGAGTAAACTTGGTCTGACAGTTACCAATGCTTAATCAGTGAGGCACCTATC
TCAGCGATCTGTCTATTTCGTTCATCCATAGTTGCCTGACTCCCCGTCGTGTAGATAACTACGATACGGG
AGGGCTTACCATCTGGCCCCAGTGCTGCAATGATACCGCGAGACCCACGCTCACCGGCTCCAGATTTATC
AGCAATAAACCAGCCAGCCGGAAGGGCCGAGCGCAGAAGTGGTCCTGCAACTTTATCCGCCTCCATCCAG
TCTATTAATTGTTGCCGGGAAGCTAGAGTAAGTAGTTCGCCAGTTAATAGTTTGCGCAACGTTGTTGCCA
TTGCTACAGGCATCGTGGTGTCACGCTCGTCGTTTGGTATGGCTTCATTCAGCTCCGGTTCCCAACGATC
AAGGCGAGTTACATGATCCCCCATGTTGTGCAAAAAAGCGGTTAGCTCCTTCGGTCCTCCGATCGTTGTC
AGAAGTAAGTTGGCCGCAGTGTTATCACTCATGGTTATGGCAGCACTGCATAATTCTCTTACTGTCATGC
CATCCGTAAGATGCTTTTCTGTGACTGGTGAGTACTCAACCAAGTCATTCTGAGAATAGTGTATGCGGCG
ACCGAGTTGCTCTTGCCCGGCGTCAATACGGGATAATACCGCGCCACATAGCAGAACTTTAAAAGTGCTC
ATCATTGGAAAACGTTCTTCGGGGCGAAAACTCTCAAGGATCTTACCGCTGTTGAGATCCAGTTCGATGT
AACCCACTCGTGCACCCAACTGATCTTCAGCATCTTTTACTTTCACCAGCGTTTCTGGGTGAGCAAAAAC
AGGAAGGCAAAATGCCGCAAAAAAGGGAATAAGGGCGACACGGAAATGTTGAATACTCATACTCTTCCTT
TTTCAATATTATTGAAGCATTTATCAGGGTTATTGTCTCATGAGCGGATACATATTTGAATGTATTTAGA
AAAATAAACAAATAGGGGTTCCGCGCACATTTCCCCGAAAAGTGCCACCTGACGTCTAAGAAACCATTAT
TATCATGACATTAACCTATAAAAATAGGCGTATCACGAGGCCCTTTCGTCTCGCGCGTTTCGGTGATGAC
GGTGAAAACCTCTGACACATGCAGCTCCCGGAGACGGTCACAGCTTGTCTGTAAGCGGATGCCGGGAGCA
GACAAGCCCGTCAGGGCGCGTCAGCGGGTGTTGGCGGGTGTCGGGGCTGGCTTAACTATGCGGCATCAGA
GCAGATTGTACTGAGAGTGCACCATATGCGGTGTGAAATACCGCACAGATGCGTAAGGAGAAAATACCGC
ATCAGGCGCCATTCGCCATTCAGGCTGCGCAACTGTTGGGAAGGGCGATCGGTGCGGGCCTCTTCGCTAT
TACGCCAGCTGGCGAAAGGGGGATGTGCTGCAAGGCGATTAAGTTGGGTAACGCCAGGGTTTTCCCAGTC
ACGACGTTGTAAAACGACGGCCAGTGCCACGCTCTCCCTTATGCGACTCCTGCATTAGGAAGCAGCCCAG
TAGTAGGTTGAGGCCGTTGAGCACCGCCGCCGCAAGGAATGGTGCATGCAAGGAGATGGCGCCCAACAGT
CCCCCGGCCACGGGGCCTGCCACCATACCCACGCCGAAACAAGCGCTCATGAGCCCGAAGTGGCGAGCCC
GATCTTCCCCATCGGTGATGTCGGCGATATAGGCGCCAGCAACCGCACCTGTGGCGCCGGTGATGCCGGC
CACGATGCGTCCGGCGTAGAGGCGATTAGTCCAATTTGTTAAAGACAGGATATCAGTGGTCCAGGCTCTA
GTTTTGACTCAACAATATCACCAGCTGAAGCCTATAGAGTACGAGCCATAGATAAAATAAAAGATTTTAT
TTAGTCTCCAGAAAAAGGGGGGAATGAAAGACCCCACCTGTAGGTTTGGCAAGCTAGCTTAAGTAACGCC
ATTTTGCAAGGCATGGAAAATACATAACTGAGAATAGAGAAGTTCAGATCAAGGTTAGGAACAGAGAGAC
AGCAGAATATGGGCCAAACAGGATATCTGTGGTAAGCAGTTCCTGCCCCGGCTCAGGGCCAAGAACAGAT
GGTCCCCAGATGCGGTCCCGCCCTCAGCAGTTTCTAGAGAACCATCAGATGTTTCCAGGGTGCCCCAAGG
ACCTGAAATGACCCTGTGCCTTATTTGAACTAACCAATCAGTTCGCTTCTCGCTTCTGTTCGCGCGCTTC
TGCTCCCCGAGCTCAATAAAAGAGCCCACAACCCCTCACTCGGCGCGCCAGTCCTCCGATAGACTGCGTC
GCCCGGGTACCCGTATTCCCAATAAAGCCTCTTGCTGTTTGCATCCGAATCGTGGACTCGCTGATCCTTG
GGAGGGTCTCCTCAGATTGATTGACTGCCCACCTCGGGGGTCTTTCATTTGGAGGTTCCACCGAGATTTG
GAGACCCCTGCCCAGGGACCACCGACCCCCCCGCCGGGAGGTAAGCTGGCCAGCGGTCGTTTCGTGTCTG
TCTCTGTCTTTGTGCGTGTTTGTGCCGGCATCTAATGTTTGCGCCTGCGTCTGTACTAGTTAGCTAACTA
GCTCTGTATCTGGCGGACCCGTGGTGGAACTGACGAGTTCTGAACACCCGGCCGCAACCCTGGGAGACGT
CCCAGGGACTTTGGGGGCCGTTTTTGTGGCCCGACCTGAGGAAGGGAGTCGATGTGGAATCCGACCCCGT
CAGGATATGTGGTTCTGGTAGGAGACGAGAACCTAAAACAGTTCCCGCCTCCGTCTGAATTTTTGCTTTC
GGTTTGGAACCGAAGCCGCGCGTCTTGTCTGCTGCAGCGCTGCAGCATCGTTCTGTGTTGTCTCTGTCTG
ACTGTGTTTCTGTATTTGTCTGAAAATTAGGGCCAGACTGTTACCACTCCCTTAAGTTTGACCTTAGGTC
ACTGGAAAGATGTCGAGCGGATCGCTCACAACCAGTCGGTAGATGTCAAGAAGAGACGTTGGGTTACCTT
CTGCTCTGCAGAATGGCCAACCTTTAACGTCGGATGGCCGCGAGACGGCACCTTTAACCGAGACCTCATC
ACCCAGGTTAAGATCAAGGTCTTTTCACCTGGCCCGCATGGACACCCAGACCAGGTCCCCTACATCGTGA
CCTGGGAAGCCTTGGCTTTTGACCCCCCTCCCTGGGTCAAGCCCTTTGTACACCCTAAGCCTCCGCCTCC
TCTTCCTCCATCCGCCCCGTCTCTCCCCCTTGAACCTCCTCGTTCGACCCCGCCTCGATCCTCCCTTTAT
CCAGCCCTCACTCCTTCTCTAGGCGCCGGAATTAGATCCACCGGTCGCCACCATGGTGAGCAAGGGCGAG
GAGCTGTTCACCGGGGTGGTGCCCATCCTGGTCGAGCTGGACGGCGACGTAAACGGCCACAAGTTCAGCG
TGTCCGGCGAGGGCGAGGGCGATGCCACCTACGGCAAGCTGACCCTGAAGTTCATCTGCACCACCGGCAA
GCTGCCCGTGCCCTGGCCCACCCTCGTGACCACCCTGACCTACGGCGTGCAGTGCTTCAGCCGCTACCCC
GACCACATGAAGCAGCACGACTTCTTCAAGTCCGCCATGCCCGAAGGCTACGTCCAGGAGCGCACCATCT
TCTTCAAGGACGACGGCAACTACAAGACCCGCGCCGAGGTGAAGTTCGAGGGCGACACCCTGGTGAACCG
CATCGAGCTGAAGGGCATCGACTTCAAGGAGGACGGCAACATCCTGGGGCACAAGCTGGAGTACAACTAC
AACAGCCACAACGTCTATATCATGGCCGACAAGCAGAAGAACGGCATCAAGGTGAACTTCAAGATCCGCC
ACAACATCGAGGACGGCAGCGTGCAGCTCGCCGACCACTACCAGCAGAACACCCCCATCGGCGACGGCCC
CGTGCTGCTGCCCGACAACCACTACCTGAGCACCCAGTCCGCCCTGAGCAAAGACCCCAACGAGAAGCGC
GATCACATGGTCCTGCTGGAGTTCGTGACCGCCGCCGGGATCACTCTCGGCATGGACGAGCTGTACAAGT
CCGGACTCAGATCTATGACTGAGTATAAACTTGTGGTGGTTGGAGCTTGTGGCGTAGGCAAGAGCGCCTT
GACGATACAGCTAATTCAGAATCACTTTGTGGATGAGTACGACCCTACGATAGAGGACTCCTACAGGAAA
CAAGTAGTAATTGATGGAGAAACCTGTCTCTTGGATATTCTCGACACAGCAGGTCAAGAGGAGTACAGTG
CAATGAGGGACCAGTACATGAGAACTGGGGAGGGCTTTCTTTGTGTATTTGCCATAAATAATACTAAATC
ATTTGAAGATATTCACCATTATAGAGAACAAATTAAAAGAGTAAAGGACTCTGAAGATGTGCCTATGGTC
CTGGTAGGGAATAAGTGTGATTTGCCTTCTAGAACAGTAGACACGAAACAGGCTCAGGAGTTAGCAAGGA
GTTACGGGATTCCGTTCATTGAGACCTCAGCAAAGACAAGACAGGGTGTTGACGATGCCTTCTATACATT
AGTCCGAGAAATTCGAAAACATAAAGAAAAGATGAGCAAAGATGGGAAGAAGAAGAAGAAGAAGTCAAGG
ACAAGGTGTACAGTTATGTGAGAATTCTGCAGTCGAGGTTAACGAATTCCGCCCCCCCCCCCTAACGTTA
CTGGCCGAAGCCGCTTGGAATAAGGCCGGTGTGCGTTTGTCTATATGTTATTTTCCACCATATTGCCGTC
TTTTGGCAATGTGAGGGCCCGGAAACCTGGCCCTGTCTTCTTGACGAGCATTCCTAGGGGTCTTTCCCCT
CTCGCCAAAGGAATGCAAGGTCTGTTGAATGTCGTGAAGGAAGCAGTTCCTCTGGAAGCTTCTTGAAGAC
AAACAACGTCTGTAGCGACCCTTTGCAGGCAGCGGAACCCCCCACCTGGCGACAGGTGCCTCTGCGGCCA
AAAGCCACGTGTATAAGATACACCTGCAAAGGCGGCACAACCCCAGTGCCACGTTGTGAGTTGGATAGTT
GTGGAAAGAGTCAAATGGCTCTCCTCAAGCGTATTCAACAAGGGGCTGAAGGATGCCCAGAAGGTACCCC
ATTGTATGGGATCTGATCTGGGGCCTCGGTGCACATGCTTTACATGTGTTTAGTCGAGGTTAAAAAAACG
TCTAGGCCCCCCGAACCACGGGGACGTGGTTTTCCTTTGAAAAACACGATGATAATATGGCCACAACCAT
GACCGAGTACAAGCCCACGGTGCGCCTCGCCACCCGCGACGACGTCCCCAGGGCCGTACGCACCCTCGCC
GCCGCGTTCGCCGACTACCCCGCCACGCGCCACACCGTCGATCCGGACCGCCACATCGAGCGGGTCACCG
AGCTGCAAGAACTCTTCCTCACGCGCGTCGGGCTCGACATCGGCAAGGTGTGGGTCGCGGACGACGGCGC
CGCGGTGGCGGTCTGGACCACGCCGGAGAGCGTCGAAGCGGGGGCGGTGTTCGCCGAGATCGGCCCGCGC
ATGGCCGAGTTGAGCGGTTCCCGGCTGGCCGCGCAGCAACAGATGGAAGGCCTCCTGGCGCCGCACCGGC
CCAAGGAGCCCGCGTGGTTCCTGGCCACCGTCGGCGTCTCGCCCGACCACCAGGGCAAGGGTCTGGGCAG
CGCCGTCGTGCTCCCCGGAGTGGAGGCGGCCGAGCGCGCCGGGGTGCCCGCCTTCCTGGAGACCTCCGCG
CCCCGCAACCTCCCCTTCTACGAGCGGCTCGGCTTCACCGTCACCGCCGACGTCGAGGTGCCCGAAGGAC
CGCGCACCTGGTGCATGACCCGCAAGCCCGGTGCCTGACGCCCGCCCCACGACCCGCAGCGCCCGACCGA
AAGGAGCGCACGACCCCATGCATCGATGATCTAGAGCTCGCTGATCAGCCTCGACTGTGCCTTCTAGTTG
CCAGCCATCTGTTGTTTGCCCCTCCCCCGTGCCTTCCTTGACCCTGGAAGGTGCCACTCCCACTGTCCTT
TCCTAATAAAATGAGGAAATTGCATCGCATTGTCTGAGTAGGTGTCATTCTATTCTGGGGGGTGGGGTGG
GGCAGGACAGCAAGGGGGAGGATTGGGAAGACAATAGCAGGCATGCTGGGGATGCGGTGGGCTCTATGGC
TTCTGAGGCGGAAAGAACCTGCAGCCCAAGCTT
Features (pLannotate 1.2.2; 22 found; start..end, strand, type, name):
     47..561     +  LTR            3' LTR: 3' long terminal repeat from murine embryonic stem cell virus
    723..739     -  protein_bind   lac operator: The lac repressor binds to the lac operator to inhibit transcription in E. coli. This inhibition can be relieved by adding lactose or isopropyl-β-D-thiogalactopyranoside (IPTG). lac repressor encoded by lacI
    747..777     -  promoter       lac promoter: promoter for the E. coli lac operon
    792..813     -  protein_bind   CAP binding site: CAP binding activates transcription in the presence of cAMP. E. coli catabolite activator protein
    826..918     -  CDS            lacI (fragment): lac repressor; lacI; The lac repressor binds to the lac operator to inhibit transcription in E. coli. This inhibition can be relieved by adding lactose or isopropyl-β-D-thiogalactopyranoside (IPTG).
   1101..1689    -  rep_origin     ori: high-copy-number ColE1/pMB1/pBR322/pUC origin of replication
   1860..2720    -  CDS            AmpR: β-lactamase; bla; confers resistance to ampicillin, carbenicillin, and related antibiotics
   2721..2825    -  promoter       AmpR promoter: bla
   2920..2955    +  CDS            rop (fragment): Rop protein, which maintains plasmids at low copy number; rop
   3057..3156    +  misc_feature   bom (fragment): basis of mobility region from pBR322
   3162..3316    -  CDS            lacZα (fragment): LacZα fragment of β-galactosidase; lacZ fragment
   3319..3592    -  CDS            TcR (fragment): tetracycline efflux protein; tet; confers resistance to tetracycline
   3593..3691    +  CDS            env (fragment): murine leukemia virus gPr80 envelope polyprotein precursor; env; proteolytically cleaved into gp70SU and p15TM subunits
   3733..4249    +  LTR            5' LTR: 5' long terminal repeat from murine embryonic stem cell virus
   4313..4654    +  misc_feature   MESV Ψ: packaging signal of murine embryonic stem cell virus
   4721..5137    +  CDS            gag (truncated): truncated Moloney murine leukemia virus (MMLV) gag gene lacking the start codon
   5163..5879    +  CDS            EGFP: EGFP is a basic (constitutively fluorescent) green fluorescent protein published in 1996, derived from Aequorea victoria. It is reported to be a rapidly-maturing weak dimer with moderate acid sensitivity.
   5895..6458    +  CDS            KRAS: RASK_MELGA - Experimental evidence at protein level: Swiss-Prot protein existence level 1. Ras proteins bind GDP/GTP and possess intrinsic GTPase activity. Plays an important role in the regulation of cell proliferation. May play a role in promoting oncogenic events by inducing transcriptional silencing of tumor suppressor genes (TSGs). From Meleagris gallopavo (Wild turkey).
   6593..7055    +  misc_feature   IRES: internal ribosome entry site (IRES) of the encephalomyocarditis virus (EMCV)
   7069..7668    +  CDS            PuroR: puromycin N-acetyltransferase; pac from Streptomyces alboniger; confers resistance to puromycin
   7755..7979    +  polyA_signal   bGH poly(A) signal: bovine growth hormone polyadenylation signal
   7983..7999    +  promoter       SV40 promoter (fragment): SV40 enhancer and early promoter
