[The description below was written by a language model from this plasmid's Addgene catalogue record and pLannotate feature annotations shown in this document.]
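Description:
8027_GFP-KrasG12C_2B_puro is a gammaretroviral expression plasmid of the MSCV type, built on a bicistronic GFP-IRES-puro backbone. The proviral region is framed by 5′ and 3′ long terminal repeats from murine embryonic stem cell virus and includes the MESV Ψ packaging signal and a truncated, start-codon-less MMLV gag segment, which together allow the transcript to be packaged into retroviral particles when viral proteins are supplied in trans. In bacteria the plasmid replicates from a high-copy ColE1/pUC-type origin and is selected with ampicillin through the β-lactamase gene. The remaining bacterial annotations (fragments of lacI, lacZα, rop, bom, TcR and env) are backbone remnants with no apparent function.

The payload is an EGFP coding sequence followed closely by mouse Kras isoform 2B carrying the oncogenic glycine-12-to-cysteine substitution, giving an N-terminally GFP-tagged KRAS G12C. The automated annotation matched this open reading frame to a turkey KRAS entry, reflecting high conservation of the protein; the catalogue states the insert is murine. No separate internal promoter is annotated upstream of the fusion, so expression presumably comes from the 5′ LTR. Downstream, an EMCV IRES directs translation of puromycin N-acetyltransferase from the same transcript, linking drug resistance to expression of the fusion, and a bGH polyadenylation signal follows the cassette. The recorded sizes differ slightly (8,047 bp in the catalogue versus 8,013 nt in the sequence record).

The construct is intended for stable transduction of mammalian cells with mutant KRAS, with puromycin selection and green fluorescence for tracking. The associated work examined the role of mutant KRAS in malignant pleural effusion formation.
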