Addgene plasmid #64372: 8027_GFP-KrasG12C_2B_puro
Purpose: This a retroviral expression plasmid expressing GFP tagged G12C mutant Kras 2B oncogene along with puro resistance gene
Depositing lab: Georgios Stathopoulos. Depositing organization: University of Patras. Publication: Mutant KRAS promotes malignant pleural effusion formation. Agalioti T, Giannou AD, Krontira AC, Kanellakis NI, Kati D, Vreka M, Pepe M, Spella M, Lilis I, Zazara DE, Nikolouli E, Spiropoulou N, Papadakis A, Papadia K, Voulgaridis A, Harokopos V, Stamou P, Meiners S, Eickelberg O, Snyder LA, Antimisiaris SG, Kardamakis D, Psallidas I, Marazioti A, Stathopoulos GT. Nat Commun. 2017 May 16;8:15205. doi: 10.1038/ncomms15205. PubMed 28508873.
Backbone
  Vector backbone: 7432 Bicistronic_GFP_ires_puro
  Backbone manufacturer: Theodora Agalioti
  Backbone size w/o insert (bp): 7432
  Total vector size (bp): 8047
  Modifications to backbone: AgeI, HpaI
  Vector type: Retroviral
  Selectable markers: Puromycin
Growth in bacteria
  Bacterial resistance: Ampicillin, 100 μg/mL
  Growth temperature: 37°C
  Growth strain: XL1 Blue
  Copy number: High Copy
Gene/Insert
  Gene/Insert name: mouse Kras2B (alt name: Kras)
  Species: M. musculus (mouse)
  Insert size (bp): 1356
  Mutation: changed glycine 12 to cysteine
  Entrez Gene: Kras (a.k.a. K-Ras, K-Ras 2, K-ras, Ki-ras, Kras-2, Kras2, c-K-ras, c-Ki-ras, p21B, ras)
  Tag / fusion protein: GFP (N terminal on insert)
  Cloning method: Restriction Enzyme; 5′ cloning site AgeI (not destroyed); 3′ cloning site SmaI (destroyed during cloning)
  Sequencing primers: 5′ ccctcactccttctctagg
Terms and licenses: Academic/Nonprofit Terms; Industry Terms: Not Available to Industry
Depositor comments: This plasmid was constructed by Theodora Agalioti in G. Stathopoulos Lab in Patras, Greece.
How to cite: 8027_GFP-KrasG12C_2B_puro was a gift from Georgios Stathopoulos (Addgene plasmid # 64372 ; http://n2t.net/addgene:64372 ; RRID:Addgene_64372)
