>Addgene plasmid #64372 | 8027_GFP-KrasG12C_2B_puro | addgene partial sequence | sequence record 114193 | EGFP-C 5'-CATGGTCCTGCTGGAGTTCGTG-3'
AGTCCGGACTCAGATCTATGACTGAGTATAAACTTGTGGTGGTTGGAGCTTGTGGCGTAGGCAAGAGCGC
CTTGACGATACAGCTAATTCAGAATCACTTTGTGGATGAGTACGACCCTACGATAGAGGACTCCTACAGG
AAACAAGTAGTAATTGATGGAGAAACCTGTCTCTTGGATATTCTCGACACAGCAGGTCAAGAGGAGTACA
GTGCAATGAGGGACCAGTACATGAGAACTGGGGAGGGCTTTCTTTGTGTATTTGCCATAAATAATACTAA
ATCATTTGAAGATATTCACCATTATAGAGAACAAATTAAAAGAGTAAAGGACTCTGAAGATGTGCCTATG
GTCCTGGTAGGGAATAAGTGTGATTTGCCTTCTAGAACAGTAGACACGAAACAGGCTCAGGAGTTAGCAA
GGAGTTACGGGATTCCGTTCATTGAGACCTCAGCAAAGACAAGACAGGGTGTTGACGATGCCTTCTATAC
ATTAGTCCGAGAAATTCGAAAACATAAAGAAAAGATGAGCAAAGATGGGAAGAAGAAGAAGAAGAAGTCA
AGGACAAGGTGTACAGTTATGTGAGAATTCTGCAGTCGAGGTTAACGAATTCCGCCCCCCCCCCCTAACG
TTACTGGCCGAAGCC
