>Addgene plasmid #64372 | 8027_GFP-KrasG12C_2B_puro | addgene partial sequence | sequence record 114194 | BGH-rev 5'-TAGAAGGCACAGTCGAGG-3'
CATGGGGTCGTGCGCTCCTTTCGGTCGGGCGCTGCGGGTCGTGGGGCGGGCGTCAGGCACCGGGCTTGCG
GGTCATGCACCAGGTGCGCGGTCCTTCGGGCACCTCGACGTCGGCGGTGACGGTGAAGCCGAGCCGCTCG
TAGAAGGGGAGGTTGCGGGGCGCGGAGGTCTCCAGGAAGGCGGGCACCCCGGCGCGCTCGGCCGCCTCCA
CTCCGGGGAGCACGACGGCGCTGCCCAGACCCTTGCCCTGGTGGTCGGGCGAGACGCCGACGGTGGCCAG
GAACCACGCGGGCTCCTTGGGCCGGTGCGGCGCCAGGAGGCCTTCCATCTGTTGCTGCGCGGCCAGCCGG
GAACCGCTCAACTCGGCCATGCGCGGGCCGATCTCGGCGAACACCGCCCCCGCTTCGACGCTCTCCGGCG
TGGTCCAGACCGCCACCGCGGCGCCGTCGTCCGCGACCCACACCTTGCCGATGTCGAGCCCGACGCGCGT
GAGGAAGAGTTCTTGCAGCTCGGTGACCCGCTCGATGTGGCGGTCCGGATCGACGGTGTGGCGCGTGGCG
GGGTAGTCGGCGAACGCGGCGGCGAGGGTGCGTACGGCCCTGGGGACGTCGTCGCGGGTGGCGAGGCGCA
CCGTGGGCTTGTACTCGGTCATGGTTGTGGCCATATTATCATCGTGTTTTTCAAAGGAAAACCACGTCCC
CGTGGTTCGGGGGGCCTAGACGTTTTTTTAACCTCGACTAAACACATGTAAAGCATGTGCACCGAGGCCC
CAGATCAGATCCCATACAATGGGGTACCTTCTGGGCATCCTTCAGCCCCTTGTTGAATACGCTTGA
